Addgene plasmid #99888: pYPQ132B2.0
Purpose: (Empty Backbone) Golden Gate entry vector to express the 2nd gRNA with gRNA2.0 scaffold (with four MS2 binding sites) under AtU3 promoter
Depositing lab: Yiping Qi. Depositing organization: University of Maryland, College Park. Publication: Robust transcriptional activation in plants using multiplexed CRISPR-Act2.0 and mTALE-Act systems. Lowder LG, Zhou J, Zhang Y, Malzahn A, Zhong Z, Hsieh TF, Voytas DF, Zhang Y, Qi Y. Mol Plant. 2017 Nov 29. pii: S1674-2052(17)30344-1. doi: 10.1016/j.molp.2017.11.010. PubMed 29197638.
Backbone
  Vector backbone: pHD1
  Backbone manufacturer: Cermak et al. 2011
  Vector type: Plant Expression, CRISPR
  Promoter: AtU3
Growth in bacteria
  Bacterial resistance: Tetracycline, 10 μg/mL
  Growth temperature: 37°C
  Growth strain: DH5alpha
  Copy number: Unknown
Gene/Insert
  Cloning method: Restriction Enzyme
Terms and licenses: Academic/Nonprofit Terms; Industry Terms: Not Available to Industry
How to cite: pYPQ132B2.0 was a gift from Yiping Qi (Addgene plasmid # 99888 ; http://n2t.net/addgene:99888 ; RRID:Addgene_99888)
