[The description below was written by a language model from this plasmid's Addgene catalogue record and pLannotate feature annotations shown in this document.]
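Description:
pYPQ132B2.0 is a small (about 3.7 kb) Golden Gate entry vector built on the pHD1 backbone and catalogued as an empty backbone for plant CRISPR work. It is maintained in E. coli through a high-copy ColE1/pUC-type origin and selected with tetracycline, conferred by a complete TcR efflux gene driven by its native tet promoter. The feature table also picks up short remnants of lacI, an RSF origin and a kanamycin resistance gene, along with a T7 promoter and rrnB T1/T2 terminators. The fragments appear to be backbone leftovers rather than functional elements, and the record lists copy number as unknown.

The functional payload is a guide RNA expression cassette in which the Arabidopsis U3 (AtU3) small nuclear RNA promoter, a Pol III promoter suited to short non-coding transcripts in plants, drives the gRNA2.0 scaffold. This is a Streptococcus pyogenes Cas9 guide scaffold modified to carry MS2 stem loops, which bind the bacteriophage MS2 coat protein and so allow activator domains fused to that protein to be recruited to a guide-bound Cas9 complex. The catalogue entry describes four MS2 binding sites, whereas the automated annotation marks two stem-loop features interleaved with scaffold fragments. The AtU3 promoter itself is not annotated in the table but presumably lies in the unannotated region upstream of the scaffold.

No spacer is present. Users clone a target-specific guide sequence into the vector by restriction enzyme cloning, and the resulting cassette occupies the second gRNA position when several guide modules are combined by Golden Gate assembly. The associated work concerns multiplexed transcriptional activation in plants with the CRISPR-Act2.0 system.
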