Features (pLannotate 1.2.2; 14 found; start..end, strand, type, name):
      1..54      -  CDS            lacI (fragment): lac repressor; lacI; The lac repressor binds to the lac operator to inhibit transcription in E. coli. This inhibition can be relieved by adding lactose or isopropyl-β-D-thiogalactopyranoside (IPTG).
     56..180     -  rep_origin     RSF ori (fragment): Plasmids containing the RSF 1030 origin of replication can be propagated in E. coli cells that contain additional plasmids with compatible origins.
    196..224     +  promoter       tet promoter: E. coli promoter for tetracycline efflux protein gene
    272..1462    +  CDS            TcR: tetracycline efflux protein; tet; confers resistance to tetracycline
   1560..1634    +  CDS            KanR (fragment): aminoglycoside phosphotransferase; aphA-3; confers resistance to kanamycin
   1637..1655    -  promoter       T7 promoter: promoter for bacteriophage T7 RNA polymerase
   2141..2159    +  misc_RNA       MS2 stem loop: stem loop that binds the bacteriophage MS2 coat protein
   2170..2206    +  misc_RNA       gRNA scaffold (fragment): guide RNA scaffold for the Streptococcus pyogenes CRISPR/Cas9 system
   2211..2229    +  misc_RNA       MS2 stem loop: stem loop that binds the bacteriophage MS2 coat protein
   2240..2259    +  misc_RNA       gRNA scaffold (fragment): guide RNA scaffold for the Streptococcus pyogenes CRISPR/Cas9 system
   2543..3131    +  rep_origin     ori: high-copy-number ColE1/pMB1/pBR322/pUC origin of replication
   3314..3406    +  CDS            lacI (fragment): lac repressor; lacI; The lac repressor binds to the lac operator to inhibit transcription in E. coli. This inhibition can be relieved by adding lactose or isopropyl-β-D-thiogalactopyranoside (IPTG).
   3461..3488    -  terminator     rrnB T2 terminator: transcription terminator T2 from the E. coli rrnB gene
   3620..3663    +  terminator     rrnB T1 terminator: Escherichia coli rrnB; transcription terminator T1 from the E. coli rrnB gene
>Addgene plasmid #99888 | pYPQ132B2.0 | addgene full sequence | sequence record 203139 | Addgene NGS Result
CTGCATTAATGAATCGGCCAACGCGCGGGGAGAGGCGGTTTGCGTATTGGGCGCTCTTCCGCTTCCTCGC
TCACTGACTCGCTGCGCTCGGTCGTTCGGCTGCGGCGAGCGGTATCAGCTCACTCAAAGGCGGTAATACG
GTTATCCACAGAATCAGGGGATAACGCAGGAAAGAACATGAATTAATTCTCATGTTTGACAGCTTATCAT
CGATTAGCTTTAATGCGGTAGTTTATCACAGTTAAATTGCTAACGCAGTCAGGCACCGTGTATGAAATCT
AACAATGCGCTCATCGTCATCCTCGGCACCGTCACCCTGGATGCTGTAGGCATAGGCTTGGTTATGCCGG
TACTGCCGGGCCTCTTGCGGGATATCGTCCATTCCGACAGCATCGCCAGTCACTATGGCGTGCTGCTAGC
GCTATATGCGTTGATGCAATTTCTATGCGCACCCGTTCTCGGAGCACTGTCCGACCGCTTTGGCCGCCGC
CCAGTCCTGCTCGCTTCGCTACTTGGAGCCACTATCGACTACGCGATCATGGCGACCACACCCGTCCTGT
GGATTCTCTACGCCGGACGCATCGTGGCCGGCATCACCGGCGCCACAGGTGCGGTTGCTGGCGCCTATAT
CGCCGACATCACCGATGGGGAAGATCGGGCTCGCCACTTCGGGCTCATGAGCGCTTGTTTCGGCGTGGGT
ATGGTGGCAGGCCCCGTGGCCGGGGGACTGTTGGGCGCCATCTCCTTACATGCACCATTCCTTGCGGCGG
CGGTGCTCAACGGCCTCAACCTACTACTGGGCTGCTTCCTAATGCAGGAGTCGCATAAGGGAGAGCGCCG
ACCCATGCCCTTGAGAGCCTTCAACCCAGTCAGCTCCTTCCGGTGGGCGCGGGGCATGACTATCGTCGCC
GCACTTATGACTGTCTTCTTTATCATGCAACTCGTAGGACAGGTGCCGGCAGCGCTCTGGGTCATTTTCG
GCGAGGACCGCTTTCGCTGGAGCGCGACGATGATCGGCCTGTCGCTTGCGGTATTCGGAATCTTGCACGC
CCTCGCTCAAGCCTTCGTCACTGGTCCCGCCACCAAACGTTTCGGCGAGAAGCAGGCCATTATCGCCGGC
ATGGCGGCCGACGCGCTGGGCTACGTCTTGCTGGCGTTCGCGACGCGAGGCTGGATGGCCTTCCCCATTA
TGATTCTTCTCGCTTCCGGCGGCATCGGGATGCCCGCGTTGCAGGCCATGCTGTCCAGGCAGGTAGATGA
CGACCATCAGGGACAGCTTCAAGGATCGCTCGCGGCTCTTACCAGCCTAACTTCGATCATTGGACCGCTG
ATCGTCACGGCGATTTATGCCGCCTCGGCGAGCACATGGAACGGGTTGGCATGGATTGTAGGCGCCGCCC
TATACCTTGTCTGCCTCCCCGCGTTGCGTCGCGGTGCATGGAGCCGGGCCACCTCGACCTGAATGGAAGC
CGGCGGCACCTCGCTAACGGATTCACCACTCCAAGAATTGGAGCCAATCAATTCTTGCGGAGAACTGTGA
ATGCGCAAACCAACCCTTGATCGGGGAAGAACAGTATGTCGAGCTATTTTTTGACTTACTGGGGATCAAG
CCTGATTGGGAGAAAATAAAATATCCCCTATAGTGAGTCGTATTACATGGTCATAGCTGTTTCCTGGCAG
CTCTGGCCCGTGTCTCAAAATCTCTGATGTTACATTGCACAAGATAAAAATATATCATCATGCCTCCTCT
AGAGGTCTCCCATGTTTACTTTAAATTTTTCTTATGGCTCAGCCTGTGATGGATAACTGAATCAAACAAA
TGGCGTCTGGGTTTAAGAACATCTGTTTTGGCTATGTTGGACGAAACAAGTGAACTTTTAGGATCAACTT
CCGTTTATATACGGAGCTTATATCGAGCAATAAGATAAGTGGGCTTTTTATGTAATTTAATGGGCTATCG
TCCATATATTCACTAATACCCATGCCCAGTACCCATGTATGCGTTTCATATAAGCTCCTAATTTCTCCCA
CATCGCTCAAATCTAAACAAATCTTGTTGTATATATAACACTGAGGGAGCACCATTGGTCAGAGACGAGA
TCTAGTCTGAGTCGACCGTCTCTGTTTTAGAGCTAGGCCAACATGAGGATCACCCATGTCTGCAGGGCCT
AGCAAGTTAAAATAAGGCTAGTCCGTTATCAACTTGGCCAACATGAGGATCACCCATGTCTGCAGGGCCA
AGTGGCACCGAGTCGGTGCTTTTTTTTCCCTTTCCTTTTTTCTTTTTTTTGCCATAAACTTAAATTTGTA
TATCGATCATTGTAGATATTGAAAACCTAGAACAAACCAACATCCATGTGAATGTCTTTCATGACTGATT
TAGAGATAATTCTTGAATTTTGGAACTAGAATCTATAATGAGCCTAAATTAAAACATTGTGGGACCGAGA
CCCTCGAGCCACCCATGACCAAAATCCCTTAACGTGAGTTACGCGTCGTTCCACTGAGCGTCAGACCCCG
TAGAAAAGATCAAAGGATCTTCTTGAGATCCTTTTTTTCTGCGCGTAATCTGCTGCTTGCAAACAAAAAA
ACCACCGCTACCAGCGGTGGTTTGTTTGCCGGATCAAGAGCTACCAACTCTTTTTCCGAAGGTAACTGGC
TTCAGCAGAGCGCAGATACCAAATACTGTTCTTCTAGTGTAGCCGTAGTTAGGCCACCACTTCAAGAACT
CTGTAGCACCGCCTACATACCTCGCTCTGCTAATCCTGTTACCAGTGGCTGCTGCCAGTGGCGATAAGTC
GTGTCTTACCGGGTTGGACTCAAGACGATAGTTACCGGATAAGGCGCAGCGGTCGGGCTGAACGGGGGGT
TCGTGCACACAGCCCAGCTTGGAGCGAACGACCTACACCGAACTGAGATACCTACAGCGTGAGCTATGAG
AAAGCGCCACGCTTCCCGAAGGGAGAAAGGCGGACAGGTATCCGGTAAGCGGCAGGGTCGGAACAGGAGA
GCGCACGAGGGAGCTTCCAGGGGGAAACGCCTGGTATCTTTATAGTCCTGTCGGGTTTCGCCACCTCTGA
CTTGAGCGTCGATTTTTGTGATGCTCGTCAGGGGGGCGGAGCCTATGGAAAAACGCCAGCAACGCGGCCT
TTTTACGGTTCCTGGCCTTTTGCTGGCCTTTTGCTCACATGTTCTTTCCTGCGTTATCCCCTGATTCTGT
GGATAACCGTATTACCGCCTTTGAGTGAGCTGATACCGCTCGCCGCAGCCGAACGACCGAGCGCAGCGAG
TCAGTGAGCGAGGAAGCGGAAGAGCGCCCAATACGCAAACCGCCTCTCCCCGCGCGTTGGCCGATTCATT
AATGCAGCTGGCACGACAGGTTTCCCGACTGGAAAGCGGGCAGTGAGCGCAACGCAATTAATACGCGTAC
CGCTAGCCAGGAAGAGTTTGTAGAAACGCAAAAAGGCCATCCGTCAGGATGGCCTTCTGCTTAGTTTGAT
GCCTGGCAGTTTATGGCGGGCGTCCTGCCCGCCACCCTCCGGGCCGTTGCTTCACAACGTTCAAATCCGC
TCCCGGCGGATTTGTCCTACTCAGGAGAGCGTTCACCGACAAACAACAGATAAAACGAAAGGCCCAGTCT
TCCGACTGAGCCTTTCGTTTTATTTGATGCCTGGCAGTTCCCTACTCTCGCGTT
